Addgene plasmid #20670: pCMV-miR30
Depositing lab: Bryan Cullen. Depositing organization: Duke University. Publication: Both natural and designed micro RNAs can inhibit the expression of cognate mRNAs when expressed in human cells. Zeng Y, Wagner EJ, Cullen BR. Mol Cell. 2002 Jun . 9(6):1327-33. 10.1016/S1097-2765(02)00541-5 PubMed 12086629.
Backbone
  Vector backbone: pCMV-PL
  Backbone size w/o insert (bp): 3200
  Vector type: Mammalian Expression
Growth in bacteria
  Bacterial resistance: Ampicillin, 100 μg/mL
  Growth temperature: 37°C
  Growth strain: DH5alpha
  Copy number: Low Copy
Gene/Insert
  Gene/Insert name: miR-30
  Species: H. sapiens (human)
  Insert size (bp): 93
  Entrez Gene: MIR30A (a.k.a. MIRN30A, mir-30a)
  Cloning method: Restriction Enzyme; 5′ cloning site XhoI (not destroyed); 3′ cloning site XhoI (not destroyed)
  Sequencing primers: 5′ CMV promoter primer
Terms and licenses: Academic/Nonprofit Terms; Industry Terms: Not Available to Industry
Depositor comments: Please see https://pubmed.ncbi.nlm.nih.gov/12554881/ for additional details about this plasmid.
How to cite: pCMV-miR30 was a gift from Bryan Cullen (Addgene plasmid # 20670 ; http://n2t.net/addgene:20670 ; RRID:Addgene_20670)
