[The description below was written by a language model from this plasmid's Addgene catalogue record.]
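Description:
pCMV-miR30 is a mammalian expression plasmid built on the pCMV-PL backbone (about 3.2 kb without insert) that carries a short, 93 bp fragment of the human miR-30 microRNA precursor, corresponding to the MIR30A gene. The fragment was inserted by restriction cloning into an XhoI site, which is retained on both sides of the insert. Because the same enzyme was used at both ends, the insert could in principle go in either orientation. The record lists a CMV promoter primer for sequencing across the 5′ junction. In bacteria the plasmid is selected with ampicillin and is recorded as low copy. The record does not describe the replication origin, the polyadenylation signal or any mammalian selection marker, and no feature table is provided.

The backbone name and sequencing primer indicate that the miR-30 precursor is transcribed from a cytomegalovirus immediate-early promoter, a strong RNA polymerase II promoter in mammalian cells. A transcript containing the precursor stem-loop would be expected to enter the cell's own microRNA processing pathway, through Drosha and Dicer cleavage, and yield mature miR-30. The associated publication concerns the ability of natural and designed microRNAs to inhibit expression of cognate mRNAs when expressed in human cells. This suggests the construct is used to overexpress miR-30 in transfected human cells and test repression of target transcripts. It also served as a reference point for miR-30-based designs that carry artificial microRNA sequences.
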