>Addgene plasmid #20670 | pCMV-miR30 | depositor partial sequence | sequence record 9620 | Author sequence
CTCGAGATCTGCGACTGTAAACATCCTCGACTGGAAGCTGTGAAGCCACAGATGGGCTTTCAGTCGGATG
TTTGCAGCTGCGGATCCTCGAG
