>Addgene plasmid #20670 | pCMV-miR30 | addgene partial sequence | sequence record 25991 | 20670 with CMV-F
GAGCTCGTTTAGTGAAGTCAAGCTTAAGTGACCAGCTACAGTCGGAAACCATCAGCAAGAGGTCATTGTT
CACCATGGGTTAACGGATCCATCGATTCTAGAGGTACCGCTAGCCTCGAGATCTGCGACTGTAAACATCC
TCGACTGGAAGCTGTGAAGCCACAGATGGGCTTTCAGTCGGATGTTTGCAGCTGCGGATCCTCGAGTGAC
CTTCAGACCTTGGCACTGGAGGTGGCCCGGCAGAAGCGCGGCATCGTGGATCAGTGCTGCACCAGCATCT
GCTCTCTCTACCAACTGGAGAACTACTGCAACTAGGCCCACCACTACCCTGTCCACCCCTCTGCAATGAA
TAAAACCTTTGAAAGAGCACTACAAGTTGTGTGTACATGCGTGCATGTGCATATGTGGTGCGGGGGGAAC
ATGAGTGGGGCTGGCTGGAGTGGCGATGATAAGCTGTCAAACATGAGAATTCTTGAAGACGAAAGGGCCT
CGTGATACGCCTATTTTTATAGGTTAATGTCATGATAATAATGGTTTCTTAGACGTCAGGTGGCACTTTT
CGGGGAAATGTGCGCGGAACCCCTATTTGTTTATTTTTCTAAATACATTCAAATATGTATCCGCTCATGA
GACAATAACCCTGATAAATGCTTCAATAATATTGAAAAAGGAAGAGTATGAGTATTCAACATTTCCGTGT
CGCCCTTATNNCCTTTTTGCGGCATTTTGNCTTNCTGTTTTTGNTCNCCAGAANCGCTGNNAAAGTAAAN
AN
